Addgene plasmid #203448: pM150: pAAV.CMV-Cas13e-VEGFA sgRNA array
Purpose: Plasmid expressing active Cas13e with an array of three VEGFA mRNA targeting gRNAs
Depositing lab: Guei-Sheung Liu. Depositing organization: Centre for Eye Research Australia. Publication: Characterization of RNA editing and gene therapy with a compact CRISPR-Cas13 in the retina. Kumar S, Hsiao YW, Wong VHY, Aubin D, Wang JH, Lisowski L, Rakoczy EP, Li F, Alarcon-Martinez L, Gonzalez-Cordero A, Bui BV, Liu GS. Proc Natl Acad Sci U S A. 2024 Nov 5;121(45):e2408345121. doi: 10.1073/pnas.2408345121. Epub 2024 Oct 30. PubMed 39475642.
Backbone
  Vector backbone: pAAV.CMV-BGHpA
  Backbone manufacturer: VectorBuilder
  Vector type: Mammalian Expression, AAV
Growth in bacteria
  Bacterial resistance: Ampicillin, 100 μg/mL
  Growth temperature: 37°C
  Growth strain: NEB Stable
  Copy number: High Copy
Gene/Insert 1
  Gene/Insert name: U6-VEGFA sgRNA array
  Species: Synthetic
  Insert size (bp): 507
  Promoter: U6
  Cloning method: Gibson Cloning
  Sequencing primers: 5′ GACTATCATATGCTTACCGT
Gene/Insert 2
  Gene/Insert name: Cas13e (alt name: Cas13X.1, Cas13bt3)
  Insert size (bp): 2403
  Promoter: CMV
  Tag / fusion protein: NLS (C terminal on insert); NLS (N terminal on insert); HA (C terminal on insert)
  Cloning method: Gibson Cloning
  Sequencing primers: 5′ CGCAAATGGGCGGTAGGCGTG; 3′ TAGAAGGCACAGTCGAGG
Terms and licenses: Academic/Nonprofit Terms; Industry Terms: Not Available to Industry
How to cite: pM150: pAAV.CMV-Cas13e-VEGFA sgRNA array was a gift from Guei-Sheung Liu (Addgene plasmid # 203448 ; http://n2t.net/addgene:203448 ; RRID:Addgene_203448)
