[The description below was written by a language model from this plasmid's Addgene catalogue record and pLannotate feature annotations shown in this document.]
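Description:
pM150: pAAV.CMV-Cas13e-VEGFA sgRNA array is an AAV transfer plasmid for mammalian expression, built on a commercial pAAV.CMV-BGHpA backbone. It is an all-in-one design that carries both a compact RNA-targeting CRISPR effector and its guide RNAs between two AAV2 inverted terminal repeats. The ITRs are the cis elements needed to replicate the intervening DNA and package it into recombinant AAV particles. Outside the ITRs, the 6.8 kb plasmid has a high-copy ColE1/pUC-type origin, an ampicillin resistance gene (β-lactamase) with its own promoter, and an f1 phage origin. The short bom and rop fragments also annotated there are backbone remnants.

Two expression units lie within the ITR-flanked region. The first is a human U6 RNA polymerase III promoter driving a synthetic array of three guide RNAs directed against VEGFA mRNA. The array itself is not annotated in the feature table, but it presumably occupies the gap downstream of U6. The second unit uses the CMV enhancer and promoter to express active Cas13e (also called Cas13X.1 or Cas13bt3). The protein carries nuclear localisation signals at both termini and a C-terminal HA epitope for detection, and its transcript is terminated by the bovine growth hormone polyadenylation signal. The Cas13e coding region is likewise unannotated apart from the HA fragment. Short attB1–attB4 Gateway-type sites sit at the junctions between modules, probably as scars from the backbone's modular assembly, although the record lists Gibson cloning for both inserts.

The small size of Cas13e lets the effector and guide array fit within a single AAV genome. The plasmid is intended for knockdown of VEGFA transcripts, and the associated publication concerns RNA editing and gene therapy in the retina.
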