Features (pLannotate 1.2.2; 19 found; start..end, strand, type, name):
      1..141     -  repeat_region  AAV2 ITR: inverted terminal repeat of adeno-associated virus serotype 2 inverted
    148..168     +  protein_bind   attB4: mutant version of attB; core recombination site for the Gateway® BP reaction BP Clonase™
    169..409     +  promoter       U6 promoter: RNA polymerase III promoter for human U6 snRNA
    682..742     +  enhancer       CMV enhancer (fragment): human cytomegalovirus immediate early enhancer
    742..762     +  protein_bind   attB1: mutant version of attB; core recombination site for the Gateway® BP reaction BP Clonase™
    826..1129    +  enhancer       CMV enhancer: human cytomegalovirus immediate early enhancer
   1130..1333    +  promoter       CMV promoter: human cytomegalovirus (CMV) immediate early promoter
   1358..1378    -  protein_bind   attB2: mutant version of attB; core recombination site for the Gateway® BP reaction BP Clonase™
   3758..3785    +  CDS            3xHA (fragment): three tandem HA epitope tags
   3788..3808    -  protein_bind   attB3: mutant version of attB; core recombination site for the Gateway® BP reaction BP Clonase™
   3839..3950    +  polyA_signal   bGH poly(A) signal: bovine growth hormone polyadenylation signal
   4054..4194    +  repeat_region  AAV2 ITR: inverted terminal repeat of adeno-associated virus serotype 2 inverted
   4199..4250    -  misc_feature   bom (fragment): basis of mobility region from pBR322
   4269..4724    +  rep_origin     f1 ori (sequence partly withheld): f1 bacteriophage origin of replication; arrow indicates direction of (+) strand synthesis
   4725..4774    -  misc_feature   bom (fragment): basis of mobility region from pBR322
   4876..4911    -  CDS            rop (fragment): Rop protein, which maintains plasmids at low copy number; rop
   5006..5110    +  promoter       AmpR promoter: bla
   5111..5971    +  CDS            AmpR: β-lactamase; bla; confers resistance to ampicillin, carbenicillin, and related antibiotics
   6142..6730    +  rep_origin     ori: high-copy-number ColE1/pMB1/pBR322/pUC origin of replication
>Addgene plasmid #203448 | pM150: pAAV.CMV-Cas13e-VEGFA sgRNA array | addgene full sequence | sequence record 401475 | Addgene NGS Result
CCTGCAGGCAGCTGCGCGCTCGCTCGCTCACTGAGGCCGCCCGGGCAAAGCCCGGGCGTCGGGCGACCTT
TGGTCGCCCGGCCTCAGTGAGCGAGCGAGCGCGCAGAGAGGGAGTGGCCAACTCCATCACTAGGGGTTCC
TTCTAGACAACTTTGTATAGAAAAGTTGGAGGGCCTATTTCCCATGATTCCTTCATATTTGCATATACGA
TACAAGGCTGTTAGAGAGATAATTGGAATTAATTTGACTGTAAACACAAAGATATTAGTACAAAATACGT
GACGTAGAAAGTAATAATTTCTTGGGTAGTTTGCAGTTTTAAAATTATGTTTTAAAATGGACTATCATAT
GCTTACCGTAACTTGAAAGTATTTCGATTTCTTGGCTTTATATATCTTGTGGAAAGGACGAAACACCGGC
TGGAGCAGCCCCCGATTTGTGGGGTGATTACAGCTATGTGCTGGCCTTGGTGAGGTTTGATCCGGCTGGA
GCAGCCCCCGATTTGTGGGGTGATTACAGCCACTTCGTGATGATTCTGCCCTCCTCCTTCGCTGGAGCAG
CCCCCGATTTGTGGGGTGATTACAGCTCTGCATTCACATTTGTTGTGCTGTAGGAAGCTGGAGCAGCCCC
CGATTTGTGGGGTGATTACAGCTTTTTTTGAATTCTGATGCGGTGAAGCTTTAGTTATTAATAGTAATCA
ATTACGGGGTCATTAGTTCATAGCCCATATATGGAGTTCCGCAAGTTTGTACAAAAAAGCAGGCTTAGTT
ATTAATAGTAATCAATTACGGGGTCATTAGTTCATAGCCCATATATGGAGTTCCGCGTTACATAACTTAC
GGTAAATGGCCCGCCTGGCTGACCGCCCAACGACCCCCGCCCATTGACGTCAATAATGACGTATGTTCCC
ATAGTAACGCCAATAGGGACTTTCCATTGACGTCAATGGGTGGAGTATTTACGGTAAACTGCCCACTTGG
CAGTACATCAAGTGTATCATATGCCAAGTACGCCCCCTATTGACGTCAATGACGGTAAATGGCCCGCCTG
GCATTATGCCCAGTACATGACCTTATGGGACTTTCCTACTTGGCAGTACATCTACGTATTAGTCATCGCT
ATTACCATGGTGATGCGGTTTTGGCAGTACATCAATGGGCGTGGATAGCGGTTTGACTCACGGGGATTTC
CAAGTCTCCACCCCATTGACGTCAATGGGAGTTTGTTTTGGCACCAAAATCAACGGGACTTTCCAAAATG
TCGTAACAACTCCGCCCCATTGACGCAAATGGGCGGTAGGCGTGTACGGTGGGAGGTCTATATAAGCAGA
GCTGGTTTAGTGAACCGTCAGATCACCCAGCTTTCTTGTACAAAGTGGGCCACCATGCCAAAGAAGAAAC
GGAAGGTCGCTCAGGTCTCTAAGCAGACATCCAAGAAGAGGGAACTTTCCATTGATGAATATCAAGGTGC
CAGAAAATGGTGTTTTACAATCGCCTTTAATAAGGCCTTGGTCAATCGGGACAAGAATGACGGACTTTTC
GTTGAATCCCTTCTCCGCCACGAAAAATACTCCAAGCATGATTGGTACGATGAGGACACCAGGGCATTGA
TCAAATGTAGCACACAAGCCGCAAATGCTAAGGCAGAGGCTCTTCGAAATTACTTCTCACATTACAGGCA
CAGTCCAGGGTGCTTGACCTTCACCGCAGAGGACGAGTTGCGGACTATTATGGAGCGGGCATACGAAAGG
GCCATATTCGAATGTAGACGACGCGAAACAGAAGTCATTATTGAGTTCCCCTCACTGTTCGAGGGCGATA
GGATAACTACAGCTGGGGTAGTCTTTTTTGTCTCTTTCTTCGTTGAAAGACGAGTGCTCGACCGACTCTA
CGGAGCCGTGAGCGGTCTGAAAAAGAATGAGGGCCAATACAAACTCACCCGAAAGGCACTCTCCATGTAC
TGTCTTAAGGATTCCCGATTTACCAAGGCATGGGACAAAAGGGTATTGTTGTTCAGGGATATCCTGGCAC
AGTTGGGGCGAATTCCCGCCGAAGCATATGAATACTACCACGGCGAACAGGGTGATAAAAAACGCGCTAA
TGATAACGAGGGCACAAATCCAAAGCGCCATAAAGACAAATTCATTGAATTCGCATTGCATTATCTTGAA
GCCCAGCACAGCGAAATCTGCTTCGGTAGGCGCCACATTGTACGAGAAGAGGCTGGTGCTGGAGATGAAC
ATAAGAAGCACCGCACCAAGGGGAAGGTAGTTGTCGATTTTAGTAAGAAAGATGAAGACCAGTCATATTA
CATATCCAAGAATAACGTAATTGTGCGCATTGATAAGAACGCCGGACCACGCTCTTATAGAATGGGGCTG
AATGAGCTCAAGTACTTGGTCTTGCTTAGCCTCCAGGGAAAAGGGGATGACGCTATTGCTAAGCTCTATC
GCTATAGACAACACGTTGAGAATATCCTCGACGTTGTGAAAGTTACAGATAAGGATAATCATGTATTCCT
GCCTAGATTTGTGTTGGAACAGCACGGCATTGGTAGGAAGGCATTCAAGCAAAGGATCGATGGAAGAGTC
AAGCATGTGCGCGGAGTGTGGGAAAAAAAAAAAGCAGCCACTAACGAGATGACCCTGCACGAAAAAGCTA
GGGATATCCTTCAGTATGTAAACGAAAACTGTACTCGCTCCTTTAATCCTGGAGAATACAATAGACTGCT
TGTGTGCCTTGTTGGGAAGGATGTAGAGAACTTTCAAGCCGGCCTTAAGCGACTCCAGTTGGCTGAACGG
ATAGATGGACGAGTGTATAGTATATTCGCACAGACTTCTACAATCAATGAAATGCATCAAGTCGTTTGTG
ACCAAATTTTGAACAGGCTTTGCAGGATCGGTGATCAAAAGCTCTATGACTATGTCGGGCTGGGTAAGAA
GGATGAAATAGATTACAAACAGAAGGTCGCCTGGTTTAAGGAGCACATTTCCATCAGACGGGGGTTTTTG
CGGAAGAAATTTTGGTACGATTCTAAAAAAGGATTTGCAAAGCTGGTGGAAGAACATTTGGAGAGCGGAG
GCGGGCAGCGCGACGTAGGTCTTGATAAGAAATACTACCACATAGACGCAATTGGGCGGTTCGAGGGAGC
AAACCCTGCCTTGTATGAAACCCTCGCCCGAGATAGATTGTGCTTGATGATGGCACAATATTTTCTGGGT
TCAGTACGGAAGGAACTTGGTAACAAGATTGTTTGGAGCAATGACAGCATCGAATTGCCTGTTGAAGGGA
GTGTCGGTAATGAAAAGTCCATTGTATTTTCCGTGAGTGACTATGGCAAGTTGTATGTTCTTGACGATGC
AGAATTCCTTGGGCGAATCTGCGAGTACTTCATGCCCCACGAAAAGGGTAAAATACGCTATCATACAGTT
TATGAGAAAGGCTTTCGAGCATATAATGACCTGCAAAAGAAGTGTGTCGAAGCAGTCCTTGCTTTCGAAG
AAAAGGTCGTAAAAGCAAAGAAGATGTCCGAAAAAGAGGGCGCCCATTACATTGACTTCAGAGAGATCCT
TGCCCAGACAATGTGTAAGGAAGCCGAGAAAACTGCTGTGAATAAGGTAAGGAGAGCCTTTTTCCATCAC
CACCTCAAGTTCGTCATAGACGAATTTGGATTGTTTTCTGATGTGATGAAAAAATATGGGATTGAGAAAG
AATGGAAGTTTCCAGTGAAGCCCAAGAAAAAAAGAAAAGTATCCTCCTACCCATACGATGTTCCAGATTA
CGCTTGACAACTTTATTATACATAGTTGGAATTCCTAGAGCTCGCTGATCAGCCTCGACTGTGCCTTCTA
GTTGCCAGCCATCTGTTGTTTGCCCCTCCCCCGTGCCTTCCTTGACCCTGGAAGGTGCCACTCCCACTGT
CCTTTCCTAATAAAATGAGGAAATTGCATCGCATTGTCTGAGTAGGTGTCATTCTATTCTGGGGGGTGGG
GTGGGGCAGGACAGCAAGGGGGAGGATTGGGAAGAGAATAGCAGGCATGCTGGGGAGGGCCGCAGGAACC
CCTAGTGATGGAGTTGGCCACTCCCTCTCTGCGCGCTCGCTCGCTCACTGAGGCCGGGCGACCAAAGGTC
GCCCGACGCCCGGGCTTTGCCCGGGCGGCCTCAGTGAGCGAGCGAGCGCGCAGCTGCCTGCAGGGGCGCC
TGATGCGGTATTTTCTCCTTACGCATCTGTGCGGTATTTCACACCGCATA
[95 nt withheld, positions 4251-4345]
T
[46 nt withheld, positions 4347-4392]
C
[141 nt withheld, positions 4394-4534]
CCTTTGACGTTGGAGTCCACGTTCTTT
[37 nt withheld, positions 4562-4598]
ACTCTATCTCGGGCTATTCTTTTGATTTATAAGGGATTTTGCCGATTTCGGTCTATTGGTTAAAAAATGA
GCTGATTTAACAAAAATTTAACGCGAATTTTAACAAAATATTAACGTTTACAATTTTATGGTGCACTCTC
AGTACAATCTGCTCTGATGCCGCATAGTTAAGCCAGCCCCGACACCCGCCAACACCCGCTGACGCGCCCT
GACGGGCTTGTCTGCTCCCGGCATCCGCTTACAGACAAGCTGTGACCGTCTCCGGGAGCTGCATGTGTCA
GAGGTTTTCACCGTCATCACCGAAACGCGCGAGACGAAAGGGCCTCGTGATACGCCTATTTTTATAGGTT
AATGTCATGATAATAATGGTTTCTTAGACGTCAGGTGGCACTTTTCGGGGAAATGTGCGCGGAACCCCTA
TTTGTTTATTTTTCTAAATACATTCAAATATGTATCCGCTCATGAGACAATAACCCTGATAAATGCTTCA
ATAATATTGAAAAAGGAAGAGTATGAGTATTCAACATTTCCGTGTCGCCCTTATTCCCTTTTTTGCGGCA
TTTTGCCTTCCTGTTTTTGCTCACCCAGAAACGCTGGTGAAAGTAAAAGATGCTGAAGATCAGTTGGGTG
CACGAGTGGGTTACATCGAACTGGATCTCAACAGCGGTAAGATCCTTGAGAGTTTTCGCCCCGAAGAACG
TTTTCCAATGATGAGCACTTTTAAAGTTCTGCTATGTGGCGCGGTATTATCCCGTATTGACGCCGGGCAA
GAGCAACTCGGTCGCCGCATACACTATTCTCAGAATGACTTGGTTGAGTACTCACCAGTCACAGAAAAGC
ATCTTACGGATGGCATGACAGTAAGAGAATTATGCAGTGCTGCCATAACCATGAGTGATAACACTGCGGC
CAACTTACTTCTGACAACGATCGGAGGACCGAAGGAGCTAACCGCTTTTTTGCACAACATGGGGGATCAT
GTAACTCGCCTTGATCGTTGGGAACCGGAGCTGAATGAAGCCATACCAAACGACGAGCGTGACACCACGA
TGCCTGTAGCAATGGCAACAACGTTGCGCAAACTATTAACTGGCGAACTACTTACTCTAGCTTCCCGGCA
ACAATTAATAGACTGGATGGAGGCGGATAAAGTTGCAGGACCACTTCTGCGCTCGGCCCTTCCGGCTGGC
TGGTTTATTGCTGATAAATCTGGAGCCGGTGAGCGTGGAAGCCGCGGTATCATTGCAGCACTGGGGCCAG
ATGGTAAGCCCTCCCGTATCGTAGTTATCTACACGACGGGGAGTCAGGCAACTATGGATGAACGAAATAG
ACAGATCGCTGAGATAGGTGCCTCACTGATTAAGCATTGGTAACTGTCAGACCAAGTTTACTCATATATA
CTTTAGATTGATTTAAAACTTCATTTTTAATTTAAAAGGATCTAGGTGAAGATCCTTTTTGATAATCTCA
TGACCAAAATCCCTTAACGTGAGTTTTCGTTCCACTGAGCGTCAGACCCCGTAGAAAAGATCAAAGGATC
TTCTTGAGATCCTTTTTTTCTGCGCGTAATCTGCTGCTTGCAAACAAAAAAACCACCGCTACCAGCGGTG
GTTTGTTTGCCGGATCAAGAGCTACCAACTCTTTTTCCGAAGGTAACTGGCTTCAGCAGAGCGCAGATAC
CAAATACTGTTCTTCTAGTGTAGCCGTAGTTAGGCCACCACTTCAAGAACTCTGTAGCACCGCCTACATA
CCTCGCTCTGCTAATCCTGTTACCAGTGGCTGCTGCCAGTGGCGATAAGTCGTGTCTTACCGGGTTGGAC
TCAAGACGATAGTTACCGGATAAGGCGCAGCGGTCGGGCTGAACGGGGGGTTCGTGCACACAGCCCAGCT
TGGAGCGAACGACCTACACCGAACTGAGATACCTACAGCGTGAGCTATGAGAAAGCGCCACGCTTCCCGA
AGGGAGAAAGGCGGACAGGTATCCGGTAAGCGGCAGGGTCGGAACAGGAGAGCGCACGAGGGAGCTTCCA
GGGGGAAACGCCTGGTATCTTTATAGTCCTGTCGGGTTTCGCCACCTCTGACTTGAGCGTCGATTTTTGT
GATGCTCGTCAGGGGGGCGGAGCCTATGGAAAAACGCCAGCAACGCGGCCTTTTTACGGTTCCTGGCCTT
TTGCTGGCCTTTTGCTCACATGT
